Addgene plasmid #169606: pVH617
Purpose: Tier-2 vector encoding PmPGK1-driven Fluc and PCREm4-driven Nluc expression (A1-pA::PmPGK1-Fluc-pA::PCREm4-Nluc-pA).
Depositing lab: Martin Fussenegger. Depositing organization: ETH Zurich (Swiss Federal Institute of Technology). Publication: A versatile plasmid architecture for mammalian synthetic biology (VAMSyB). Haellman V, Strittmatter T, Bertschi A, Stucheli P, Fussenegger M. Metab Eng. 2021 Jul;66:41-50. doi: 10.1016/j.ymben.2021.04.003. Epub 2021 Apr 18. PubMed 33857582.
Backbone
  Vector backbone: pVH1002 (pUC57-based)
  Backbone size w/o insert (bp): 2689
  Vector type: Mammalian Expression
Growth in bacteria
  Bacterial resistance: Ampicillin, 100 μg/mL
  Growth temperature: 37°C
  Growth strain: DH5alpha
  Copy number: High Copy
Gene/Insert
  Gene/Insert name: PPGK-driven FLuc Luciferase expression cassette and cAMP response element-controlled NanoLuc Luciferase expression cassette (alt names: PPGK-FLuc; PCRE-NLuc)
  Species: Synthetic; Photinus pyralis
  Promoter: PCREm4 / PPGK
  Cloning method: Restriction Enzyme; 5′ cloning site Unknown (unknown if destroyed)
  Sequencing primers: 5′ AmpStart; 3′ CTGGCACGACAGGTTTCCCGACTGG
Terms and licenses: Academic/Nonprofit Terms; Industry Terms: Not Available to Industry
How to cite: pVH617 was a gift from Martin Fussenegger (Addgene plasmid # 169606 ; http://n2t.net/addgene:169606 ; RRID:Addgene_169606)
