[The description below was written by a language model from this plasmid's Addgene catalogue record and pLannotate feature annotations shown in this document.]
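Description:
pVH617 is a mammalian expression plasmid from the VAMSyB modular plasmid architecture for mammalian synthetic biology, classed there as a Tier-2 vector, meaning that it combines several transcription-unit positions in one plasmid. It is built on pVH1002, a pUC57-derived backbone. It is propagated in E. coli at high copy through the ColE1/pUC-type origin and selected with ampicillin via the β-lactamase gene and its native promoter. The sequenced record is about 5.6 kb. Short lacZα, lacI and CAP-site fragments in the annotation are remnants of the pUC-type backbone rather than functional parts.

The recorded layout is A1-pA::PmPGK1-Fluc-pA::PCREm4-Nluc-pA. The first position contains only a bovine growth hormone polyadenylation signal with no annotated coding sequence, so it appears to be an empty or placeholder slot. The second unit uses the constitutive mouse phosphoglycerate kinase 1 promoter to drive firefly luciferase (the luc+ version from Photinus pyralis), followed by a synthetic poly(A) signal. The third unit places human codon-optimized NanoLuc luciferase under PCREm4, a synthetic cAMP response element-controlled promoter. The feature table picks up only its minimal TATA-box core (minP), and neither the upstream CRE elements nor the poly(A) signal after Nluc is annotated individually.

Together these cassettes form a dual-luciferase reporter on a single plasmid. NanoLuc output reports cAMP/CREB-dependent signalling, while the constitutively expressed firefly luciferase can serve as an internal reference for transfection efficiency and cell number. The two enzymes use different substrates, so they can be measured separately in the same sample. The record does not state specific cell lines or applications.
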