Features (pLannotate 1.2.2; 13 found; start..end, strand, type, name):
    856..960     -  promoter       AmpR promoter: bla
   1127..1351    +  polyA_signal   bGH poly(A) signal: bovine growth hormone polyadenylation signal
   1360..1377    +  promoter       SV40 promoter (fragment): SV40 enhancer and early promoter
   1399..1898    +  promoter       PGK promoter: mouse phosphoglycerate kinase 1 promoter
   1942..3594    +  CDS            luciferase: firefly luciferase; luc+; enhanced luc+ version of the luciferase gene
   3672..3693    +  polyA_signal   poly(A) signal (fragment): synthetic polyadenylation signal
   3733..3749    -  CDS            lacZα (fragment): LacZα fragment of β-galactosidase; lacZ fragment
   3840..3871    +  promoter       minP: minimal TATA-box promoter with low basal activity
   3923..4435    +  CDS            Nluc: NanoLuc® luciferase human codon-optimized
   4575..4596    -  protein_bind   CAP binding site: CAP binding activates transcription in the presence of cAMP. E. coli catabolite activator protein
   4609..4701    -  CDS            lacI (fragment): lac repressor; lacI; The lac repressor binds to the lac operator to inhibit transcription in E. coli. This inhibition can be relieved by adding lactose or isopropyl-β-D-thiogalactopyranoside (IPTG).
   4884..5472    -  rep_origin     ori: high-copy-number ColE1/pMB1/pBR322/pUC origin of replication
   5593..855     -  CDS            AmpR (across the origin): β-lactamase; bla; confers resistance to ampicillin, carbenicillin, and related antibiotics
>Addgene plasmid #169606 | pVH617 | addgene full sequence | sequence record 365600 | Addgene NGS Result
ATGCTTAATCAGTGAGGCACCTATCTCAGCGATCTGTCTATTTCGTTCATCCATAGTTGCCTGACTCCCC
GTCGTGTAGATAACTACGATACGGGAGGGCTTACCATCTGGCCCCAGTGCTGCAATGATACCGCGGCTCC
CACGCTCACCGGCTCCAGATTTATCAGCAATAAACCAGCCAGCCGGAAGGGCCGAGCGCAGAAGTGGTCC
TGCAACTTTATCCGCCTCCATCCAGTCTATTAATTGTTGCCGGGAAGCTAGAGTAAGTAGTTCGCCAGTT
AATAGTTTGCGCAACGTTGTTGCCATTGCTACAGGCATCGTGGTGTCACGCTCGTCGTTTGGTATGGCTT
CATTCAGCTCCGGTTCCCAACGATCAAGGCGAGTTACATGATCCCCCATGTTGTGCAAAAAAGCGGTTAG
CTCCTTCGGTCCTCCGATCGTTGTCAGAAGTAAGTTGGCCGCAGTGTTATCACTCATGGTTATGGCAGCA
CTGCATAATTCTCTTACTGTCATGCCATCCGTAAGATGCTTTTCTGTGACTGGTGAGTACTCAACCAAGT
CATTCTGAGAATAGTGTATGCGGCGACCGAGTTGCTCTTGCCCGGCGTCAATACGGGATAATACCGCGCC
ACATAGCAGAACTTTAAAAGTGCTCATCATTGGAAAACGTTCTTCGGGGCGAAAACTCTCAAGGATCTTA
CCGCTGTTGAGATCCAGTTCGATGTAACCCACTCGTGCACCCAACTGATCTTCAGCATCTTTTACTTTCA
CCAGCGTTTCTGGGTGAGCAAAAACAGGAAGGCAAAATGCCGCAAAAAAGGGAATAAGGGCGACACGGAA
ATGTTGAATACTCATACTCTTCCTTTTTCAATATTATTGAAGCATTTATCAGGGTTATTGTCTCATGAGC
GGATACATATTTGAATGTATTTAGAAAAATAAACAAATAGGGGTTCCGCGCACATTTCCCCGAAAAGTGC
CACCTGACGTCTAAGAAACCAAGATCTCCACGCGTGGTACCCTCGAGGAGCTCTTCGAAGCGGAATTCAC
CATGACTAGTGCTAGCGGATCCACCGGTGTCTAGAAAGCTTTGAGGCCGGCCTGCAGGCCCGCTGATCAG
CCTCGACTGTGCCTTCTAGTTGCCAGCCATCTGTTGTTTGCCCCTCCCCCGTGCCTTCCTTGACCCTGGA
AGGTGCCACTCCCACTGTCCTTTCCTAATAAAATGAGGAAATTGCATCGCATTGTCTGAGTAGGTGTCAT
TCTATTCTGGGGGGTGGGGTGGGGCAGGACAGCAAGGGGGAGGATTGGGAAGACAATAGCAGGCATGCTG
GGGATGCGGTGGGCTCTATGGTAGCTTAGGAGGCGGAAAGAACCAGCGCGTGGTACCCTCGAGCTACCGG
GTAGGGGAGGCGCTTTTCCCAAGGCAGTCTGGAGCATGCGCTTTAGCAGCCCCGCTGGGCACTTGGCGCT
ACACAAGTGGCCTCTGGCCTCGCACACATTCCACATCCACCGGTAGGCGCCAACCGGCTCCGTTCTTTGG
TGGCCCCTTCGCGCCACCTTCTACTCCTCCCCTAGTCAGGAAGTTCCCCCCCGCCCCGCAGCTCGCGTCG
TGCAGGACGTGACAAATGGAAGTAGCACGTCTCAGTAGTCTCGTGCAGATGGACAGCACCGCTGAGCAAT
GGAAGCGGGTAGGCCTTTGGGGCAGCGGCCAATAGCAGCTTTGCTCCTTCGCTTTCTGGGCTCAGAGGCT
GGGAAGGGGTGGGTCCGGGGGCGGGCTCAGGGGCGGGCTCAGGGGCGGGGCGGGCGCCCGAAGGTCCTCC
GGAGGCCCGGCATTCTGCACGCTTCAAAAGCGCACGTCTGCCGCGCTGTTCTCCTCTTCCTCATCTCCGG
GCCTTTCGACCTCCAGCCCGAGCTCGGTATAGGTTCGAAGCGGAATTCACCATGGAAGACGCCAAAAACA
TAAAGAAAGGCCCGGCGCCATTCTATCCGCTGGAAGATGGAACCGCTGGAGAGCAACTGCATAAGGCTAT
GAAGAGATACGCCCTGGTTCCTGGAACAATTGCTTTTACAGATGCACATATCGAGGTGGACATCACTTAC
GCTGAGTACTTCGAAATGTCCGTTCGGTTGGCAGAAGCTATGAAACGATATGGGCTGAATACAAATCACA
GAATCGTCGTATGCAGTGAAAACTCTCTTCAATTCTTTATGCCGGTGTTGGGCGCGTTATTTATCGGAGT
TGCAGTTGCGCCCGCGAACGACATTTATAATGAACGTGAATTGCTCAACAGTATGGGCATTTCGCAGCCT
ACCGTGGTGTTCGTTTCCAAAAAGGGGTTGCAAAAAATTTTGAACGTGCAAAAAAAGCTCCCAATCATCC
AAAAAATTATTATCATGGATTCTAAAACGGATTACCAGGGATTTCAGTCGATGTACACGTTCGTCACATC
TCATCTACCTCCCGGTTTTAATGAATACGATTTTGTGCCAGAGTCCTTCGATAGGGACAAGACAATTGCA
CTGATCATGAACTCCTCTGGATCTACTGGTCTGCCTAAAGGTGTCGCTCTGCCTCATAGAACTGCCTGCG
TGAGATTCTCGCATGCCAGAGATCCTATTTTTGGCAATCAAATCATTCCGGATACTGCGATTTTAAGTGT
TGTTCCATTCCATCACGGTTTTGGAATGTTTACTACACTCGGATATTTGATATGTGGATTTCGAGTCGTC
TTAATGTATAGATTTGAAGAAGAGCTGTTTCTGAGGAGCCTTCAGGATTACAAGATTCAAAGTGCGCTGC
TGGTGCCAACCCTATTCTCCTTCTTCGCCAAAAGCACTCTGATTGACAAATACGATTTATCTAATTTACA
CGAAATTGCTTCTGGTGGCGCTCCCCTCTCTAAGGAAGTCGGGGAAGCGGTTGCCAAGAGGTTCCATCTG
CCAGGTATCAGGCAAGGATATGGGCTCACTGAGACTACATCAGCTATTCTGATTACACCCGAGGGGGATG
ATAAACCGGGCGCGGTCGGTAAAGTTGTTCCATTTTTTGAAGCGAAGGTTGTGGATCTGGATACCGGGAA
AACGCTGGGCGTTAATCAAAGAGGCGAACTGTGTGTGAGAGGTCCTATGATTATGTCCGGTTATGTAAAC
AATCCGGAAGCGACCAACGCCTTGATTGACAAGGATGGATGGCTACATTCTGGAGACATAGCTTACTGGG
ACGAAGACGAACACTTCTTCATCGTTGACCGCCTGAAGTCTCTGATTAAGTACAAAGGCTATCAGGTGGC
TCCCGCTGAATTGGAATCCATCTTGCTCCAACACCCCAACATCTTCGACGCAGGTGTCGCAGGTCTTCCC
GACGATGACGCCGGTGAACTTCCCGCCGCCGTTGTTGTTTTGGAGCACGGAAAGACGATGACGGAAAAAG
AGATCGTGGATTACGTCGCCAGTCAAGTAACAACCGCGAAAAAGTTGCGCGGAGGAGTTGTGTTTGTGGA
CGAAGTACCGAAAGGTCTTACCGGAAAACTCGACGCAAGAAAAATCAGAGAGATCCTCATAAAGGCCAAG
AAGGGCGGAAAGATCGCCGTGTAAGCTAGCGGATCCACCGGTGTCTAGAAAGCTATACAGGTGCACCGCT
TTATAATAAAACTGATACAGAGAACGTTATCATGTGTGTTGGTTTTTTTTGTGTGTGCGGTTTAAGGGAG
CCTCGGTCATAGCTGTTTCCTGTGTAAAACGACGGCCAGCGCGTAGCCTGACGTCCGAGAGCCGTAGCCT
GACGTCCGAGGGTACCAGCCTGACGTCCGAGAGCCGTAGCCTGACGTCCGAGTACTCCGTAGAGGGTATA
TAATGGAAGCTCGACTTCCAGCTTGGCGAGCTCTTCGAAGCGGAATTCACCATGACTAGTGGTGGTTCTG
GTATGGTCTTCACACTCGAAGATTTCGTTGGGGACTGGCGACAGACAGCCGGCTACAACCTGGACCAAGT
CCTTGAACAGGGAGGTGTGTCCAGTTTGTTTCAGAATCTCGGGGTGTCCGTAACTCCGATCCAAAGGATT
GTCCTGAGCGGTGAAAATGGGCTGAAGATCGACATCCATGTCATCATCCCGTATGAAGGTCTGAGCGGCG
ACCAAATGGGCCAGATCGAAAAAATTTTTAAGGTGGTGTACCCTGTGGATGATCATCACTTTAAGGTGAT
CCTGCACTATGGCACACTGGTAATCGACGGGGTTACGCCGAACATGATCGACTATTTCGGACGGCCGTAT
GAAGGCATCGCCGTGTTCGACGGCAAAAAGATCACTGTAACAGGGACCCTGTGGAACGGCAACAAAATTA
TCGACGAGCGCCTGATCAACCCCGACGGCTCCCTGCTGTTCCGAGTAACCATCAACGGAGTGACCGGCTG
GCGGCTGTGCGAACGCATTCTGGCGGCTAGCGGATCCACCGGTGTCTAGAAAGCTCAGAAATTATGAGAG
CGTTTAATAAAGTATTGACTATGGTTGACAAAACGTGTGTTGGAGTTTTTTGTGTGCTTTGTCATCAACT
GAGCCAGTAGGTCGAGGGTGCCTAATGAGTGAGCTAACTCACATTAATTGCGTTGCGCTCACTGCCCGCT
TTCCAGTCGGGAAACCTGTCGTGCCAGCTGCATTAATGAATCGGCCAACGCGCGGGGAGAGGCGGTTTGC
GTATTGGGCGCTCTTCCGCTTCCTCGCTCACTGACTCGCTGCGCTCGGTCGTTCGGCTGCGGCGAGCGGT
ATCAGCTCACTCAAAGGCGGTAATACGGTTATCCACAGAATCAGGGGATAACGCAGGAAAGAACATGTGA
GCAAAAGGCCAGCAAAAGGCCAGGAACCGTAAAAAGGCCGCGTTGCTGGCGTTTTTCCATAGGCTCCGCC
CCCCTGACGAGCATCACAAAAATCGACGCTCAAGTCAGAGGTGGCGAAACCCGACAGGACTATAAAGATA
CCAGGCGTTTCCCCCTGGAAGCTCCCTCGTGCGCTCTCCTGTTCCGACCCTGCCGCTTACCGGATACCTG
TCCGCCTTTCTCCCTTCGGGAAGCGTGGCGCTTTCTCATAGCTCACGCTGTAGGTATCTCAGTTCGGTGT
AGGTCGTTCGCTCCAAGCTGGGCTGTGTGCACGAACCCCCCGTTCAGCCCGACCGCTGCGCCTTATCCGG
TAACTATCGTCTTGAGTCCAACCCGGTAAGACACGACTTATCGCCACTGGCAGCAGCCACTGGTAACAGG
ATTAGCAGAGCGAGGTATGTAGGCGGTGCTACAGAGTTCTTGAAGTGGTGGCCTAACTACGGCTACACTA
GAAGAACAGTATTTGGTATCTGCGCTCTGCTGAAGCCAGTTACCTTCGGAAAAAGAGTTGGTAGCTCTTG
ATCCGGCAAACAAACCACCGCTGGTAGCGGTGGTTTTTTTGTTTGCAAGCAGCAGATTACGCGCAGAAAA
AAAGGATCTCAAGAAGATCCTTTGATCTTTTCTACGGGGATTATCAAAAAGGATCTTCACCTAGATCCTT
TTAAATTAAAAATGAAGTTTTAAATCAATCTAAAGTATATATGAGTAAACTTGGTCTGACAGTTACCA
